Addgene plasmid #178914: BASIC_SEVA_16.10
Purpose: BASIC DNA assembly vector
Depositing lab: Paul Freemont. Depositing organization: Imperial College London. Publication: basicsynbio and the BASIC SEVA collection: software and vectors for an established DNA assembly method. Haines MC, Carling B, Marshall J, Shenshin VA, Baldwin GS, Freemont P, Storch M. Synth Biol (Oxf). 2022 Oct 11;7(1):ysac023. doi: 10.1093/synbio/ysac023. eCollection 2022. PubMed 36381610.
Backbone
  Vector backbone: BASIC_SEVA_16.10
  Backbone size w/o insert (bp): 2113
  Vector type: Synthetic Biology
Growth in bacteria
  Bacterial resistance: Ampicillin, 100 μg/mL
  Growth temperature: 37°C
  Growth strain: DH5alpha
  Copy number: Low Copy
Gene/Insert
  Gene/Insert name: mScarlet counter-selection cassette
  Species: Synthetic
  Insert size (bp): 878
  Cloning method: Unknown
  Sequencing primers: 5′ ggcggcggatttgtcctac; 3′ ggtgagaatccaggggtcc
Depositor comments: Cloning method: BASIC DNA assembly . Please visit https://www.biorxiv.org/content/10.1101/2022.01.06.446575v2 for bioRxiv preprint.
How to cite: BASIC_SEVA_16.10 was a gift from Paul Freemont (Addgene plasmid # 178914 ; http://n2t.net/addgene:178914 ; RRID:Addgene_178914)
