[The description below was written by a language model from this plasmid's Addgene catalogue record and pLannotate feature annotations shown in this document.]
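Description:
BASIC_SEVA_16.10 is a small bacterial cloning vector from a synthetic biology collection that adapts the modular SEVA (Standard European Vector Architecture) plasmid layout for use with the BASIC DNA assembly method. The full sequence is about 3 kb, made up of a backbone of roughly 2.1 kb and an 878 bp synthetic insert. It is propagated in E. coli and selected with ampicillin, resistance being supplied by a TEM-type beta-lactamase gene (bla) under its native AmpR promoter and followed by a phage fd terminator. Replication relies on a p15A origin, which is compatible with ColE1-type plasmids; the catalogue entry lists the plasmid as low copy. The annotation also flags a short fragment resembling the RSF1030 origin next to p15A, which is probably a partial homology match rather than a second functional origin. Lambda t0 and rrnB T1 terminators flank the functional modules, insulating the cargo region from transcriptional read-through in and out of the backbone.

The insert is an mScarlet counter-selection cassette, in which the strong constitutive J23119 promoter drives the red fluorescent protein mScarlet. In an assembly vector of this kind, the cassette acts as a visual placeholder: successful assembly replaces it with the user's parts, so colonies carrying unmodified vector remain red while correct assemblies lose the colour and can be picked by eye. The record does not annotate the linker or restriction sites used for BASIC assembly, so the exact junctions are not described here. The stated purpose is simply to serve as a recipient vector for BASIC assemblies, offering one particular marker and origin combination within the wider collection.
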