Features (pLannotate 1.2.2; 9 found; start..end, strand, type, name):
     68..162     +  terminator     lambda t0 terminator: transcription terminator from phage lambda
    235..326     +  promoter       AmpR promoter: bla
    327..1184    +  CDS            bla: BLAT_ECOLX - Experimental evidence at protein level: Swiss-Prot protein existence level 1. TEM-type are the most prevalent beta-lactamases in enterobacteria; they hydrolyze the beta-lactam bond in susceptible beta-lactam antibiotics, thus conferring resistance to penicillins and cephalosporins. TEM-3 and TEM-4 are capable of hydrolyzing cefotaxime and ceftazidime. TEM-5 is capable of hydrolyzing ceftazidime. TEM-6 is capable of hydrolyzing ceftazidime and aztreonam. TEM-8/CAZ-2, TEM- 16/CAZ-7 and TEM-24/CAZ-6 are markedly active against ceftazidime. IRT- 4 shows resistance to beta-lactamase in
   1191..1230    +  terminator     fd terminator: central terminator from bacteriophage fd (Otsuka and Kunisawa, 1982)
   1341..1886    +  rep_origin     p15A ori: Plasmids containing the medium-copy-number p15A origin of replication can be propagated in E. coli cells that contain a second plasmid with the ColE1 origin.
   1974..2029    +  rep_origin     RSF ori (fragment): Plasmids containing the RSF 1030 origin of replication can be propagated in E. coli cells that contain additional plasmids with compatible origins.
   2064..2150    -  terminator     rrnB T1 terminator: Escherichia coli rrnB; transcription terminator T1 from the E. coli rrnB gene
   2222..2256    +  promoter       J23119 promoter: bacterial promoter (Registry of Standard Biological Parts BBa J23119)
   2284..2979    +  CDS            mScarlet: mScarlet is a basic (constitutively fluorescent) red fluorescent protein published in 2016, derived from synthetic construct. It has moderate acid sensitivity.
>Addgene plasmid #178914 | BASIC_SEVA_16.10 | addgene full sequence | sequence record 353820 | Addgene NGS Result
GGCTCGGGTAAGAACTCGCACTTCGTGGAAACACTATTATCTGGTGGGTCTCTGTCCACTAGTCTTGGAC
TCCTGTTGATAGATCCAGTAATGACCTCAGAACTCCATCTGGATTTGTTCAGAACGCTCGGTTGCCGCCG
GGCGTTTTTTATTGGTGAGAATCCAGGGGTCCCCAATAATTACGATTTAAATTAGTAGCCCGCCTAATGA
GCGGGCTTTTTTTTAATTCCCCTATTTGTTTATTTTTCTAAATACATTCAAATATGTATCCGCTCATGAG
ACAATAACCCTGATAAATGCTTCAATAATATTGAAAAAGGAAGAGTATGAGCATTCAGCATTTTCGTGTG
GCGCTGATTCCGTTTTTTGCGGCGTTTTGCCTGCCGGTGTTTGCGCATCCGGAAACCCTGGTGAAAGTGA
AAGATGCGGAAGATCAACTGGGTGCGCGCGTGGGCTATATTGAACTGGATCTGAACAGCGGCAAAATTCT
GGAATCTTTTCGTCCGGAAGAACGTTTTCCGATGATGAGCACCTTTAAAGTGCTGCTGTGCGGTGCGGTT
CTGAGCCGTGTGGATGCGGGCCAGGAACAACTGGGCCGTCGTATTCATTATAGCCAGAACGATCTGGTGG
AATATAGCCCGGTGACCGAAAAACATCTGACCGATGGCATGACCGTGCGTGAACTGTGCAGCGCGGCGAT
TACCATGAGCGATAACACCGCGGCGAACCTGCTGCTGACGACCATTGGCGGTCCGAAAGAACTGACCGCG
TTTCTGCATAACATGGGCGATCATGTGACCCGTCTGGATCGTTGGGAACCGGAACTGAACGAAGCGATTC
CGAACGATGAACGTGATACCACCATGCCGGCAGCAATGGCGACCACCCTGCGTAAACTGCTGACGGGTGA
GCTGCTGACCCTGGCAAGCCGCCAGCAACTGATTGATTGGATGGAAGCGGATAAAGTGGCGGGTCCGCTG
CTGCGTAGCGCGCTGCCGGCTGGCTGGTTTATTGCGGATAAAAGCGGTGCGGGCGAACGTGGCAGCCGTG
GCATTATTGCGGCGCTGGGCCCGGATGGTAAACCGAGCCGTATTGTGGTGATTTATACCACCGGCAGCCA
GGCGACGATGGATGAACGTAACCGTCAGATTGCGGAAATTGGCGCGAGCCTGATTAAACATTGGTAAACC
GATACAATTAAAGGCTCCTTTTGGAGCCTTTTTTTTTGGACGACCCTTGTCGGCTCGGCCCACTTGTGTG
TCTCGTACAATTCTGAGGTCCACACAGATAGTGTCCGGCCGGCCCTAGAAATATTTTATCTGATTAATAA
GATGATCTTCTTGAGATCGTTTTGGTCTGCGCGTAATCTCTTGCTCTGAAAACGAAAAAACCGCCTTGCA
GGGCGGTTTTTCGAAGGTTCTCTGAGCTACCAACTCTTTGAACCGAGGTAACTGGCTTGGAGGAGCGCAG
TCACCAAAACTTGTCCTTTCAGTTTAGCCTTAACCGGCGCATGACTTCAAGACTAACTCCTCTAAATCAA
TTACCAGTGGCTGCTGCCAGTGGTGCTTTTGCATGTCTTTCCGGGTTGGACTCAAGACGATAGTTACCGG
ATAAGGCGCAGCGGTCGGACTGAACGGGGGGTTCGTGCATACAGTCCAGCTTGGAGCGAACTGCCTACCC
GGAACTGAGTGTCAGGCGTGGAATGAGACAAACGCGGCCATAACAGCGGAATGACACCGGTAAACCGAAA
GGCAGGAACAGGAGAGCGCACGAGGGAGCCGCCAGGGGGAAACGCCTGGTATCTTTATAGTCCTGTCGGG
TTTCGCCACCACTGATTTGAGCGTCAGATTTCGTGATGCTTGTCAGGGGGGCGGAGCCTATGGAAAAACG
GCTTTGCCGCGGCCCTCTCACTTCCCTGTTAAGTATCTTCCTGGCATCTTCCAGGAAATCTCCGCCCCGT
TCGTAAGCCATTTCCGCTCGCCGCAGTCGAACGACCGAGCGTAGCGAGTCAGTGAGCGAGGAAGCGGAAT
ATATCCGGCGCGCCCAGCTGTCTAGGGCGGCGGATTTGTCCTACTCAGGAGAGCGTTCACCGACAAACAA
CAGATAAAACGAAAGGCCCAGTCTTTCGACTGAGCCTTTCGTTTTATTTGATGCCTTTAATTAAGGCTCG
GGAGACCTATCGGTAATAACAGTCCAATCTGGTGTAACTTCGGAATCGTCCTTGACAGCTAGCTCAGTCC
TAGGTATAATGCTAGCTACTAGTGAAAGAGGAGAAATACTAGTATGGTTAGCAAAGGCGAGGCGGTTATC
AAGGAGTTTATGCGTTTTAAGGTTCACATGGAGGGTAGCATGAATGGTCACGAGTTCGAGATCGAGGGTG
AAGGCGAGGGTCGTCCGTACGAAGGCACCCAGACCGCGAAGCTGAAAGTGACCAAGGGTGGCCCGCTGCC
GTTCAGCTGGGACATCCTGAGCCCGCAGTTCATGTATGGCAGCCGTGCGTTTACCAAACACCCGGCGGAC
ATTCCGGATTACTATAAGCAAAGCTTCCCGGAAGGTTTTAAATGGGAGCGTGTTATGAACTTCGAAGATG
GTGGCGCGGTGACCGTTACCCAGGACACCAGCCTGGAGGATGGCACCCTGATTTACAAGGTGAAACTGCG
TGGCACCAACTTTCCGCCGGATGGTCCGGTTATGCAGAAGAAAACGATGGGTTGGGAAGCGAGCACCGAG
CGTCTGTATCCGGAAGATGGCGTGCTGAAGGGTGATATCAAAATGGCGCTGCGTCTGAAGGACGGTGGCC
GTTACCTGGCGGATTTTAAGACCACCTATAAAGCGAAGAAACCGGTGCAAATGCCGGGTGCGTACAACGT
TGACCGTAAACTGGATATTACCAGCCACAACGAGGATTATACCGTGGTTGAGCAATATGAGCGTAGCGAG
GGTCGCCACAGCACCGGCGGCATGGACGAACTGTATAAGGGATCCTAATAA
